>Addgene plasmid #236930 | pGL4 [luc2P/IL-2/Hygro] Vector | addgene full sequence | sequence record 472961 | Addgene NGS Result
GGCCTAACTGGCCGGTACCTTTATTCTTTTCATCTGTTTACTCTTGCTCTTGTCCACCACAATATGCTAT
TCACATGTTCAGTGTAGTTTTATGACAAAGAAAATTTTCTGAGTTACTTTTGTATCCCCACCCCCTTAAA
GAAAGGAGGAAAAACTGTTTCATACAGAAGGCGTTAATTGCATGAATTAGAGCTATCACCTAAGTGTGGG
CTAATGTAACAAAGAGGGATTTCACCTACATCCATTCAGTCAGTCTTTGGGGGTTTAAAGAAATTCCAAA
GAGTCATCAGAAGAGGAAAAATGAAGGTAATGTTTTTTCAGACAGGTAAAGTCTTTGAAAATATGTGTAA
TATGTAAAACATTTTGACACCCCCATAATATTTTTCCAGAATTAACAGTATAAATTGCATCTCTTGTTCA
AGAGTTCCCTATCACTCTCTTTAATCACTACTCACAGTAAGCTTGGCAATCCGGTACTGTTGGTAAAGCC
ACCATGGAAGATGCCAAAAACATTAAGAAGGGCCCAGCGCCATTCTACCCACTCGAAGACGGGACCGCCG
GCGAGCAGCTGCACAAAGCCATGAAGCGCTACGCCCTGGTGCCCGGCACCATCGCCTTTACCGACGCACA
TATCGAGGTGGACATTACCTACGCCGAGTACTTCGAGATGAGCGTTCGGCTGGCAGAAGCTATGAAGCGC
TATGGGCTGAATACAAACCATCGGATCGTGGTGTGCAGCGAGAATAGCTTGCAGTTCTTCATGCCCGTGT
TGGGTGCCCTGTTCATCGGTGTGGCTGTGGCCCCAGCTAACGACATCTACAACGAGCGCGAGCTGCTGAA
CAGCATGGGCATCAGCCAGCCCACCGTCGTATTCGTGAGCAAGAAAGGGCTGCAAAAGATCCTCAACGTG
CAAAAGAAGCTACCGATCATACAAAAGATCATCATCATGGATAGCAAGACCGACTACCAGGGCTTCCAAA
GCATGTACACCTTCGTGACTTCCCATTTGCCACCCGGCTTCAACGAGTACGACTTCGTGCCCGAGAGCTT
CGACCGGGACAAAACCATCGCCCTGATCATGAACAGTAGTGGCAGTACCGGATTGCCCAAGGGCGTAGCC
CTACCGCACCGCACCGCTTGTGTCCGATTCAGTCATGCCCGCGACCCCATCTTCGGCAACCAGATCATCC
CCGACACCGCTATCCTCAGCGTGGTGCCATTTCACCACGGCTTCGGCATGTTCACCACGCTGGGCTACTT
GATCTGCGGCTTTCGGGTCGTGCTCATGTACCGCTTCGAGGAGGAGCTATTCTTGCGCAGCTTGCAAGAC
TATAAGATTCAATCTGCCCTGCTGGTGCCCACACTATTTAGCTTCTTCGCTAAGAGCACTCTCATCGACA
AGTACGACCTAAGCAACTTGCACGAGATCGCCAGCGGCGGGGCGCCGCTCAGCAAGGAGGTAGGTGAGGC
CGTGGCCAAACGCTTCCACCTACCAGGCATCCGCCAGGGCTACGGCCTGACAGAAACAACCAGCGCCATT
CTGATCACCCCCGAAGGGGACGACAAGCCTGGCGCAGTAGGCAAGGTGGTGCCCTTCTTCGAGGCTAAGG
TGGTGGACTTGGACACCGGTAAGACACTGGGTGTGAACCAGCGCGGCGAGCTGTGCGTCCGTGGCCCCAT
GATCATGAGCGGCTACGTTAACAACCCCGAGGCTACAAACGCTCTCATCGACAAGGACGGCTGGCTGCAC
AGCGGCGACATCGCCTACTGGGACGAGGACGAGCACTTCTTCATCGTGGACCGGCTGAAGAGCCTGATCA
AATACAAGGGCTACCAGGTAGCCCCAGCCGAACTGGAGAGCATCCTGCTGCAACACCCCAACATCTTCGA
CGCCGGGGTCGCCGGCCTGCCCGACGACGATGCCGGCGAGCTGCCCGCCGCAGTCGTCGTGCTGGAACAC
GGTAAAACCATGACCGAGAAGGAGATCGTGGACTATGTGGCCAGCCAGGTTACAACCGCCAAGAAGCTGC
GCGGTGGTGTTGTGTTCGTGGACGAGGTGCCTAAAGGACTGACCGGCAAGTTGGACGCCCGCAAGATCCG
CGAGATTCTCATTAAGGCCAAGAAGGGCGGCAAGATCGCCGTGAATTCTCACGGCTTCCCTCCCGAGGTG
GAGGAGCAGGCCGCCGGCACCCTGCCCATGAGCTGCGCCCAGGAGAGCGGCATGGATAGACACCCTGCTG
CTTGCGCCAGCGCCAGGATCAACGTCTAAGGCCGCGACTCTAGAGTCGGGGCGGCCGGCCGCTTCGAGCA
GACATGATAAGATACATTGATGAGTTTGGACAAACCACAACTAGAATGCAGTGAAAAAAATGCTTTATTT
GTGAAATTTGTGATGCTATTGCTTTATTTGTAACCATTATAAGCTGCAATAAACAAGTTAACAACAACAA
TTGCATTCATTTTATGTTTCAGGTTCAGGGGGAGGTGTGGGAGGTTTTTTAAAGCAAGTAAAACCTCTAC
AAATGTGGTAAAATCGATAAGGATCCGTTTGCGTATTGGGCGCTCTTCCGCTGATCTGCGCAGCACCATG
GCCTGAAATAACCTCTGAAAGAGGAACTTGGTTAGCTACCTTCTGAGGCGGAAAGAACCAGCTGTGGAAT
GTGTGTCAGTTAGGGTGTGGAAAGTCCCCAGGCTCCCCAGCAGGCAGAAGTATGCAAAGCATGCATCTCA
ATTAGTCAGCAACCAGGTGTGGAAAGTCCCCAGGCTCCCCAGCAGGCAGAAGTATGCAAAGCATGCATCT
CAATTAGTCAGCAACCATAGTCCCGCCCCTAACTCCGCCCATCCCGCCCCTAACTCCGCCCAGTTCCGCC
CATTCTCCGCCCCATGGCTGACTAATTTTTTTTATTTATGCAGAGGCCGAGGCCGCCTCTGCCTCTGAGC
TATTCCAGAAGTAGTGAGGAGGCTTTTTTGGAGGCCTAGGCTTTTGCAAAAAGCTCGATTCTTCTGACAC
TAGCGCCACCATGAAGAAGCCCGAACTCACCGCTACCAGCGTTGAAAAATTTCTCATCGAGAAGTTCGAC
AGTGTGAGCGACCTGATGCAGTTGTCGGAGGGCGAAGAGAGCCGAGCCTTCAGCTTCGATGTCGGCGGAC
GCGGCTATGTACTGCGGGTGAATAGCTGCGCTGATGGCTTCTACAAAGACCGCTACGTGTACCGCCACTT
CGCCAGCGCTGCACTACCCATCCCCGAAGTGTTGGACATCGGCGAGTTCAGCGAGAGCCTGACATACTGC
ATCAGTAGACGCGCCCAAGGCGTTACTCTCCAAGACCTCCCCGAAACAGAGCTGCCTGCTGTGTTACAGC
CTGTCGCCGAAGCTATGGATGCTATTGCCGCCGCCGACCTCAGTCAAACCAGCGGCTTCGGCCCATTCGG
GCCCCAAGGCATCGGCCAGTACACAACCTGGCGGGATTTCATTTGCGCCATTGCTGATCCCCATGTCTAC
CACTGGCAGACCGTGATGGACGACACCGTGTCCGCCAGCGTAGCTCAAGCCCTGGACGAACTGATGCTGT
GGGCCGAAGACTGTCCCGAGGTGCGCCACCTCGTCCATGCCGACTTCGGCAGCAACAACGTCCTGACCGA
CAACGGCCGCATCACCGCCGTAATCGACTGGTCCGAAGCTATGTTCGGGGACAGTCAGTACGAGGTGGCC
AACATCTTCTTCTGGCGGCCCTGGCTGGCTTGCATGGAGCAGCAGACTCGCTACTTCGAGCGCCGGCATC
CCGAGCTGGCCGGCAGCCCTCGTCTGCGAGCCTACATGCTGCGCATCGGCCTGGATCAGCTCTACCAGAG
CCTCGTGGACGGCAACTTCGACGATGCTGCCTGGGCTCAAGGCCGCTGCGATGCCATCGTCCGCAGCGGG
GCCGGCACCGTCGGTCGCACACAAATCGCTCGCCGGAGCGCAGCCGTATGGACCGACGGCTGCGTCGAGG
TGCTGGCCGACAGCGGCAACCGCCGGCCCAGTACACGACCGCGCGCTAAGGAGGTAGGTCGAGTTTAAAC
TCTAGAACCGGTCATGGCCGCAATAAAATATCTTTATTTTCATTACATCTGTGTGTTGGTTTTTTGTGTG
TTCGAACTAGATGCTGTCGACCGATGCCCTTGAGAGCCTTCAACCCAGTCAGCTCCTTCCGGTGGGCGCG
GGGCATGACTATCGTCGCCGCACTTATGACTGTCTTCTTTATCATGCAACTCGTAGGACAGGTGCCGGCA
GCGCTCTTCCGCTTCCTCGCTCACTGACTCGCTGCGCTCGGTCGTTCGGCTGCGGCGAGCGGTATCAGCT
CACTCAAAGGCGGTAATACGGTTATCCACAGAATCAGGGGATAACGCAGGAAAGAACATGTGAGCAAAAG
GCCAGCAAAAGGCCAGGAACCGTAAAAAGGCCGCGTTGCTGGCGTTTTTCCATAGGCTCCGCCCCCCTGA
CGAGCATCACAAAAATCGACGCTCAAGTCAGAGGTGGCGAAACCCGACAGGACTATAAAGATACCAGGCG
TTTCCCCCTGGAAGCTCCCTCGTGCGCTCTCCTGTTCCGACCCTGCCGCTTACCGGATACCTGTCCGCCT
TTCTCCCTTCGGGAAGCGTGGCGCTTTCTCATAGCTCACGCTGTAGGTATCTCAGTTCGGTGTAGGTCGT
TCGCTCCAAGCTGGGCTGTGTGCACGAACCCCCCGTTCAGCCCGACCGCTGCGCCTTATCCGGTAACTAT
CGTCTTGAGTCCAACCCGGTAAGACACGACTTATCGCCACTGGCAGCAGCCACTGGTAACAGGATTAGCA
GAGCGAGGTATGTAGGCGGTGCTACAGAGTTCTTGAAGTGGTGGCCTAACTACGGCTACACTAGAAGAAC
AGTATTTGGTATCTGCGCTCTGCTGAAGCCAGTTACCTTCGGAAAAAGAGTTGGTAGCTCTTGATCCGGC
AAACAAACCACCGCTGGTAGCGGTGGTTTTTTTGTTTGCAAGCAGCAGATTACGCGCAGAAAAAAAGGAT
CTCAAGAAGATCCTTTGATCTTTTCTACGGGGTCTGACGCTCAGTGGAACGAAAACTCACGTTAAGGGAT
TTTGGTCATGAGATTATCAAAAAGGATCTTCACCTAGATCCTTTTAAATTAAAAATGAAGTTTTAAATCA
ATCTAAAGTATATATGAGTAAACTTGGTCTGACAGCGGCCGCAAATGCTAAACCACTGCAGTGGTTACCA
GTGCTTGATCAGTGAGGCACCGATCTCAGCGATCTGCCTATTTCGTTCGTCCATAGTGGCCTGACTCCCC
GTCGTGTAGATCACTACGATTCGTGAGGGCTTACCATCAGGCCCCAGCGCAGCAATGATGCCGCGAGAGC
CGCGTTCACCGGCCCCCGATTTGTCAGCAATGAACCAGCCAGCAGGGAGGGCCGAGCGAAGAAGTGGTCC
TGCTACTTTGTCCGCCTCCATCCAGTCTATGAGCTGCTGTCGTGATGCTAGAGTAAGAAGTTCGCCAGTG
AGTAGTTTCCGAAGAGTTGTGGCCATTGCTACTGGCATCGTGGTATCACGCTCGTCGTTCGGTATGGCTT
CGTTCAACTCTGGTTCCCAGCGGTCAAGCCGGGTCACATGATCACCCATATTATGAAGAAATGCAGTCAG
CTCCTTAGGGCCTCCGATCGTTGTCAGAAGTAAGTTGGCCGCGGTGTTGTCGCTCATGGTAATGGCAGCA
CTACACAATTCTCTTACCGTCATGCCATCCGTAAGATGCTTTTCCGTGACCGGCGAGTACTCAACCAAGT
CGTTTTGTGAGTAGTGTATACGGCGACCAAGCTGCTCTTGCCCGGCGTCTATACGGGACAACACCGCGCC
ACATAGCAGTACTTTGAAAGTGCTCATCATCGGGAATCGTTCTTCGGGGCGGAAAGACTCAAGGATCTTG
CCGCTATTGAGATCCAGTTCGATATAGCCCACTCTTGCACCCAGTTGATCTTCAGCATCTTTTACTTTCA
CCAGCGTTTCGGGGTGTGCAAAAACAGGCAAGCAAAATGCCGCAAAGAAGGGAATGAGTGCGACACGAAA
ATGTTGGATGCTCATACTCGTCCTTTTTCAATATTATTGAAGCATTTATCAGGGTTACTAGTACGTCTCT
CAAGGATAAGTAAGTAATATTAAGGTACGGGAGGTATTGGACAGGCCGCAATAAAATATCTTTATTTTCA
TTACATCTGTGTGTTGGTTTTTTGTGTGAATCGATAGTACTAACATACGCTCTCCATCAAAACAAAACGA
AACAAAACAAACTAGCAAAATAGGCTGTCCCCAGTGCAAGTGCAGGTGCCAGAACATTTCTCT
Features (pLannotate 1.2.2; 15 found; start..end, strand, type, name):
    145..174     +  protein_bind   NFAT binding site: NFAT binding site from the human interleukin 2 (IL-2) gene (Mattila et al., 1990) NFAT transcription factor
    360..460     +  promoter       IL-2 promoter (fragment): minimal promoter from the human interleukin-2 gene
    494..2143    +  CDS            luciferase: firefly luciferase synthetic luc2 version of the luciferase gene
   2147..2266    +  CDS            hPEST: PEST degradation sequence from mouse ornithine decarboxylase human codon-optimized
   2318..2439    -  polyA_signal   SV40 poly(A) signal: SV40 polyadenylation signal
   2465..2596    -  CDS            LT_SV40 (fragment): Experimental evidence at protein level: Swiss-Prot protein existence level 1. Isoform 17kT antigen targets host RBL2 for degradation and promotes cell proliferation. Transactivates host cyclin A promoter through its J domain. From Simian virus 40 (SV40).
   2633..2990    +  promoter       SV40 promoter: SV40 enhancer and early promoter
   3021..4058    +  CDS            HygR: hygromycin B phosphotransferase confers resistance to hygromycin
   4082..4130    +  polyA_signal   poly(A) signal: synthetic polyadenylation signal
   4146..4277    +  CDS            TcR (fragment): tetracycline efflux protein; tet; confers resistance to tetracycline
   4457..5045    -  rep_origin     ori: high-copy-number ColE1/pMB1/pBR322/pUC origin of replication
   5245..6105    -  CDS            AmpR: β-lactamase confers resistance to ampicillin, carbenicillin, and related antibiotics
   6106..6147    -  promoter       AmpR promoter (fragment): bla
   6210..6258    +  polyA_signal   poly(A) signal: synthetic polyadenylation signal
   6272..6363    +  misc_feature   pause site: RNA polymerase II transcriptional pause signal from the human α2 globin gene
