[The description below was written by a language model from this plasmid's Addgene catalogue record and pLannotate feature annotations shown in this document.]
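Description:
pGL4 [luc2P/IL-2/Hygro] Vector is a mammalian firefly luciferase reporter plasmid of about 6.4 kb, built on the pGL4.24[luc2P/minP] backbone. It is maintained in E. coli at high copy through a ColE1/pUC-type origin with ampicillin selection (AmpR under a bla promoter). For mammalian cells it carries a hygromycin B phosphotransferase cassette driven by the SV40 enhancer/early promoter and terminated by a synthetic poly(A) signal, which allows selection of stable reporter lines.

Although the catalogue purpose reads as "express IL-2", the feature table shows no IL-2 coding sequence. The human IL2 insert appears instead to be regulatory DNA. An annotated NFAT binding site from the IL-2 gene and a fragment of the IL-2 minimal promoter sit directly upstream of the reporter. These elements drive luc2, the synthetic codon-optimised firefly luciferase, fused at its C-terminus to an hPEST degradation sequence derived from mouse ornithine decarboxylase (together luc2P). The PEST tag shortens the reporter's half-life, so luminescence follows changes in promoter activity more closely rather than accumulating. The transcript ends at an SV40 late poly(A) signal. The small large T antigen and TcR fragments called nearby are probably short annotation matches in flanking sequence rather than functional genes.

Upstream of the promoter region, a synthetic poly(A) signal and an RNA polymerase II transcriptional pause site from the human α2-globin gene limit read-through from the backbone and so reduce background signal. The construct is suited to measuring IL-2 promoter activity, for example NFAT-dependent activation of the kind that follows T cell stimulation, in transient or hygromycin-selected stable assays.
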