Addgene plasmid #236930: pGL4 [luc2P/IL-2/Hygro] Vector
Purpose: Express IL-2 in luciferase reporter assay
Depositing lab: Promega Corporation.
Backbone
  Vector backbone: pGL4.24[luc2P/minP] Vector
  Vector type: Luciferase
  Selectable markers: Hygromycin
Growth in bacteria
  Bacterial resistance: Ampicillin, 100 μg/mL
  Growth temperature: 37°C
  Growth strain: DH5alpha
  Copy number: High Copy
Gene/Insert
  Gene/Insert name: IL-2
  Species: H. sapiens (human)
  Mutation: None
  Entrez Gene: IL2 (a.k.a. IL-2, TCGF, lymphokine)
  Cloning method: Other
Terms and licenses: Academic/Nonprofit Terms; Industry Terms
How to cite: pGL4 [luc2P/IL-2/Hygro] Vector was a gift from Promega Corporation (Addgene plasmid # 236930 ; http://n2t.net/addgene:236930 ; RRID:Addgene_236930)
